Addgene plasmid #244284: pAAVLINK-EF1alpha-HA-5'-TCF20
Purpose: 5' AAVLINK plasmid for TCF20 expression
Depositing lab: Zhonghua Lu. Depositing organization: Shenzhen Institute of Advanced Technology (SIAT), Chinese Academy of Sciences. Publication: AAVLINK: A potent DNA-recombination method for large cargo delivery in gene therapy. Lin J, Lin Y, Liu N, Cao W, Zhang J, Wen S, Zhang Y, Liao W, Hong Z, Lin Y, Liu Q, Liu H, Li Q, Chen B, Li M, Luo Z, Yang L, Yang Y, Zheng SH, Wang Y, Chu H, Hu Y, Qin Y, Luo BX, Tian S, Chen Y, Yan T, Yang L, Wang H, Liu T, Jiang Y, Lu Z. Cell. 2026 Feb 5;189(3):969-986.e17. doi: 10.1016/j.cell.2025.12.039. Epub 2026 Jan 27. PubMed 41605211.
Backbone
  Vector backbone: pAAV-MCS2
  Backbone manufacturer: Steve Jackson (Addgene # 46954)
  Vector type: AAV
Growth in bacteria
  Bacterial resistance: Ampicillin, 100 μg/mL
  Growth temperature: 37°C
  Growth strain: NEB Stable
  Copy number: High Copy
Gene/Insert
  Gene/Insert name: TCF20
  Species: H. sapiens (human)
  Entrez Gene: TCF20 (a.k.a. AR1, SPBP, KIAA0292)
  Promoter: EF1alpha
  Tag / fusion protein: HA (N terminal on insert)
  Cloning method: Restriction Enzyme; 5′ cloning site unknown (unknown if destroyed)
Terms and licenses: Academic/Nonprofit Terms; Industry Terms: Not Available to Industry
Depositor comments: See publication for corresponding AAV Link vectors.
How to cite: pAAVLINK-EF1alpha-HA-5'-TCF20 was a gift from Zhonghua Lu (Addgene plasmid # 244284 ; http://n2t.net/addgene:244284 ; RRID:Addgene_244284)
