[The description below was written by a language model from this plasmid's Addgene catalogue record and pLannotate feature annotations shown in this document.]
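Description:
pAAVLINK-EF1alpha-HA-5'-TCF20 is an AAV transfer plasmid built on the pAAV-MCS2 backbone. It serves as the 5' half of a two-vector AAVLINK system, a DNA-recombination approach for delivering cargo too large for a single AAV genome. The plasmid is about 7.2 kb and is propagated in E. coli at high copy from a ColE1/pUC-type origin under ampicillin selection (AmpR with its bla promoter). It also carries an f1 phage origin. A recombination-deficient strain is listed for growth, which is usual for keeping the AAV2 inverted terminal repeats intact. The annotation detects the ITRs only as fragments flanking the expression cassette, a common outcome for these structured repeats in sequencing-based annotation.

Between the ITRs, the EF-1α core promoter is followed by a truncated HTLV-1 5' LTR segment, a composite arrangement often used as a compact, strong, ubiquitous mammalian promoter. It drives the N-terminal portion of human TCF20, a transcriptional coactivator. The record lists an N-terminal HA tag, although the feature table does not annotate it separately. The TCF20 fragment runs directly into a short piece of the chimeric β-globin/immunoglobulin intron, presumably supplying a splice donor, followed by a lox2272 site (annotated as a fragment). No polyadenylation signal is annotated.

This layout suggests that Cre-mediated recombination at lox2272 joins the genome to a matching 3' vector. The recombination site would then sit inside an intron and be spliced out, restoring a full-length TCF20 transcript. The record does not describe the partner vector or the source of Cre, and refers to the publication for the corresponding constructs.
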