Features (pLannotate 1.2.2; 15 found; start..end, strand, type, name):
     12..39      +  repeat_region  AAV2 ITR (fragment): inverted terminal repeat of adeno-associated virus serotype 2 inverted
     68..95      +  repeat_region  AAV2 ITR (fragment): inverted terminal repeat of adeno-associated virus serotype 2 inverted
    175..386     +  promoter       EF-1α core promoter: core promoter for human elongation factor EF-1α
    399..667     +  LTR            5' LTR (truncated): truncated 5' long terminal repeat (LTR) from human T-cell leukemia virus (HTLV) type 1
    737..4366    +  CDS            TCF20 (fragment): TCF20_HUMAN - Also known as KIAA0292, SPBP. Experimental evidence at protein level: Swiss-Prot protein existence level 1. Transcriptional activator that binds to the regulatory region of MMP3 and thereby controls stromelysin expression. It stimulates the activity of various transcriptional activators such as JUN, SP1, PAX6 and ETS1, suggesting a function as a coactivator. From Homo sapiens (Human).
   4366..4406    +  intron         chimeric intron (fragment): chimera between introns from human β-globin and immunoglobulin heavy chain genes
   4415..4443    +  protein_bind   lox2272 (fragment): Cre-mediated recombination occurs in the 8-bp core sequence (GGATACTT). lox2272 sites are compatible with each other, but incompatible with loxP or loxN sites (Lee and Saito, 1988). Cre recombinase
   4488..4569    +  repeat_region  AAV2 ITR (fragment): inverted terminal repeat of adeno-associated virus serotype 2 inverted
   4611..4662    -  misc_feature   bom (fragment): basis of mobility region from pBR322
   4681..5136    +  rep_origin     f1 ori (sequence partly withheld): f1 bacteriophage origin of replication; arrow indicates direction of (+) strand synthesis
   5137..5186    -  misc_feature   bom (fragment): basis of mobility region from pBR322
   5288..5323    -  CDS            rop (fragment): Rop protein, which maintains plasmids at low copy number; rop
   5418..5522    +  promoter       AmpR promoter: bla
   5523..6383    +  CDS            AmpR: β-lactamase; bla; confers resistance to ampicillin, carbenicillin, and related antibiotics
   6554..7142    +  rep_origin     ori: high-copy-number ColE1/pMB1/pBR322/pUC origin of replication
>Addgene plasmid #244284 | pAAVLINK-EF1alpha-HA-5'-TCF20 | addgene full sequence | sequence record 491435 | Addgene NGS Result
CCTGCAGGCAGCTGCGCGCTCGCTCGCTCACTGAGGCCGCCCGGGCGTCGGGCGACCTTTGGTCGCCCGG
CCTCAGTGAGCGAGCGAGCGCGCAGAGAGGGAGTGGCCAACTCCATCACTAGGGGTTCCTGCGGCCGCAC
GCGTGGATCTGCGATCGCTCCGGTGCCCGTCAGTGGGCAGAGCGCACATCGCCCACAGTCCCCGAGAAGT
TGGGGGGAGGGGTCGGCAATTGAACGGGTGCCTAGAGAAGGTGGCGCGGGGTAAACTGGGAAAGTGATGT
CGTGTACTGGCTCCGCCTTTTTCCCGAGGGTGGGGGAGAACCGTATATAAGTGCAGTAGTCGCCGTGAAC
GTTCTTTTTCGCAACGGGTTTGCCGCCAGAACACAGCTGAAGCTTCGAGGGGCTCGCATCTCTCCTTCAC
GCGCCCGCCGCCCTACCTGAGGCCGCCATCCACGCCGGTTGAGTCGCGTTCTGCCGCCTCCCGCCTGTGG
TGCCTCCTGAACTGCGTCCGCCGTCTAGGTAAGTTTAAAGCTCAGGTCGAGACCGGGCCTTTGTCCGGCG
CTCCCTTGGAGCCTACCTAGACTCAGCCGGCTCTCCACGCTTTGCCTGACCCTGCTTGCTCAACTCTACG
TCTTTGTTTCGTTTTCTGTTCTGCGCCGTTACAGATCCAAGCTGTGACCGGCGCCTACCGTACGGCCACC
ATGTACCCTTATGACGTACCTGACTATGCTGGATCTCAGTCCTTTCGGGAGCAAAGCAGTTACCACGGAA
ACCAGCAAAGCTACCCACAGGAGGTACACGGCTCATCCCGGCTAGAAGAGTTCAGCCCTCGTCAGGCCCA
GATGTTCCAGAATTTTGGAGGTACAGGTGGCAGTAGTGGCAGCAGTGGCAGTGGCAGTGGTGGTGGACGA
CGAGGAGCAGCAGCTGCTGCGGCAGCGATGGCTAGCGAGACCTCTGGCCATCAAGGTTACCAGGGTTTCA
GGAAAGAGGCTGGAGATTTTTACTACATGGCAGGCAACAAAGACCCCGTGACTACAGGAACCCCACAGCC
TCCTCAGCGAAGGCCTTCTGGGCCTGTGCAGAGCTATGGACCCCCCCAGGGGAGCAGCTTTGGCAATCAG
TATGGGAGTGAGGGTCATGTGGGCCAGTTTCAAGCACAGCACTCTGGCCTTGGCGGTGTGTCACATTATC
AGCAGGATTACACTGGGCCTTTCTCTCCAGGGAGTGCTCAGTACCAACAGCAGGCTTCCAGCCAGCAGCA
GCAGCAGCAAGTCCAGCAGTTGAGACAACAGCTTTACCAGTCCCATCAGCCCCTGCCACAGGCCACTGGC
CAACCAGCATCCAGCTCATCCCATCTACAGCCAATGCAGCGGCCCTCAACTCTGCCATCCTCTGCTGCTG
GTTACCAGTTAAGAGTGGGTCAGTTTGGCCAACACTATCAGTCTTCTGCTTCCTCCTCCTCCTCCTCCTC
CTTCCCTTCACCACAGCGTTTTAGCCAGTCTGGACAGAGCTATGATGGCAGTTACAATGTGAATGCTGGA
TCTCAGTATGAAGGACACAATGTGGGTTCTAATGCACAGGCTTATGGAACACAATCCAATTACAGCTATC
AGCCTCAATCTATGAAGAATTTTGAACAGGCAAAGATTCCACAAGGGACCCAACAGGGGCAGCAGCAGCA
GCAACCGCAGCAACAACAACACCCTTCTCAGCATGTGATGCAGTATACTAACGCTGCCACCAAGCTGCCC
CTGCAAAGCCAAGTGGGGCAGTACAACCAGCCTGAGGTTCCTGTGAGGTCCCCCATGCAGTTTCACCAGA
ACTTCAGCCCCATTTCTAACCCTTCTCCAGCTGCCTCTGTGGTTCAGTCTCCAAGCTGTAGTTCTACCCC
ATCTCCTCTCATGCAGACTGGGGAGAATCTCCAGTGTGGGCAAGGCAGTGTGCCTATGGGTTCCAGAAAC
AGAATTTTACAGTTAATGCCTCAACTCAGTCCAACCCCATCAATGATGCCCAGTCCTAATTCTCATGCTG
CAGGCTTCAAAGGGTTTGGACTAGAAGGGGTACCAGAAAAGCGACTGACAGATCCTGGGTTGAGTAGTTT
GAGTGCTCTGAGTACTCAAGTGGCCAATCTTCCTAACACTGTCCAGCACATGTTACTTTCTGATGCCCTG
ACTCCTCAGAAGAAGACCTCCAAGAGGCCCTCATCTTCCAAGAAAGCAGATAGCTGCACAAATTCTGAAG
GCTCCTCACAACCTGAAGAACAGCTGAAGTCCCCTATGGCAGAGTCATTAGATGGAGGCTGCTCCAGCAG
TTCAGAGGATCAAGGCGAGAGAGTGCGGCAACTAAGTGGCCAGAGCACCAGCTCTGACACCACCTACAAG
GGTGGAGCCTCTGAGAAAGCTGGCTCCTCACCGGCACAAGGTGCTCAGAATGAACCCCCCAGACTCAATG
CTAGTCCTGCCGCAAGAGAAGAGGCCACCTCACCAGGCGCTAAGGACATGCCATTGTCATCCGACGGGAA
CCCAAAGGTTAATGAGAAGACTGTTGGGGTGATTGTCTCCCGGGAAGCCATGACAGGTCGGGTAGAAAAG
CCTGGTGGACAAGATAAAGGCTCCCAAGAGGATGATCCTGCAGCCACTCAAAGGCCACCTAGCAATGGTG
GGGCAAAGGAAACCAGTCATGCATCACTTCCCCAGCCAGAGCCTCCAGGAGGAGGAGGGAGCAAAGGAAA
CAAGAATGGCGATAACAACTCCAACCATAATGGAGAAGGAAATGGCCAGAGTGGCCACTCTGCAGCGGGC
CCTGGTTTTACGAGCAGAACTGAGCCTAGCAAATCTCCTGGAAGTCTGCGCTATAGTTACAAAGATAGTT
TCGGGTCAGCCGTGCCACGAAATGTCAGTGGCTTTCCTCAGTATCCTACAGGGCAAGAAAAGGGAGATTT
CACTGGCCATGGGGAACGAAAGGGTAGAAATGAAAAATTCCCAAGCCTCCTGCAGGAAGTGCTTCAGGGT
TACCACCACCACCCTGACAGGAGATATTCTAGGAGTACTCAAGAGCATCAGGGGATGGCTGGTAGCCTAG
AAGGAACCACAAGGCCCAATGTCTTGGTTAGTCAAACCAATGAATTAGCTAGCAGGGGCCTTCTGAACAA
AAGCATTGGGTCTCTATTAGAAAATCCCCACTGGGGCCCCTGGGAAAGGAAATCAAGCAGCACAGCTCCT
GAAATGAAACAGATCAATTTGACTGACTATCCAATTCCCAGAAAGTTTGAAATAGAGCCTCAGTCATCAG
CACATGAGCCTGGGGGTTCCCTCTCTGAAAGAAGATCAGTGATCTGTGATATTTCTCCACTAAGACAGAT
TGTCAGGGACCCAGGGGCTCACTCACTGGGACACATGAGTGCCGACACCAGAATTGGGAGGAATGACCGT
CTCAATCCAACTTTAAGTCAGTCGGTCATTCTTCCTGGTGGTTTGGTGTCCATGGAAACCAAGCTGAAAT
CCCAGAGCGGGCAGATAAAAGAGGAAGACTTTGAACAGTCTAAATCTCAAGCTAGTTTCAACAACAAGAA
ATCTGGAGACCACTGCCATCCTCCTAGCATCAAGCATGAGTCTTACCGCGGCAATGCCAGCCCTGGAGCA
GCAACCCATGATTCCCTTTCAGACTATGGCCCGCAAGACAGCAGACCCACGCCAATGCGGCGGGTCCCTG
GCAGAGTTGGTGGTCGGGAGGGCATGAGGGGTCGGTCCCCTTCTCAATATCATGACTTTGCAGAAAAATT
GAAAATGTCTCCTGGGCGGAGCAGAGGCCCAGGGGGAGACCCTCATCACATGAATCCACACATGACCTTT
TCAGAGAGGGCTAACCGGAGTTCTTTACACACTCCCTTTTCTCCCAACTCAGAAACCCTGGCCTCTGCTT
ATCATGCAAATACTCGGGCTCATGCTTATGGGGACCCTAACGCAGGTTTGAATTCTCAGCTGCATTATAA
GAGACAGATGTACCAACAGCAACCAGAGGAGTATAAAGACTGGAGCAGCGGTTCTGCTCAGGGAGTAATT
GCTGCAGCACAGCACAGGCAGGAGGGGCCACGGAAGAGTCCAAGGCAGCAGCAGTTTCTTGACAGAGTAC
GGAGCCCTCTGAAAAATGACAAAGATGGTATGATGTATGGCCCACCAGTGGGGACTTACCATGACCCCAG
TGCCCAGGAGGCTGGGCGCTGCCTAATGTCTAGTGATGGTCTGCCTAACAAGGGCATGGAATTAAAGCAT
GGCTCCCAGAAGTTACAAGAATCCTGTTGGGATCTTTCTCGGCAAACTTCTCCAGCCAAAAGCAGCGGTC
CTCCAGGAATGTCCAGTCAAAAAAGGTAAGTATCAAGGTTACAAGACAGGTTTAAGGAGACCAATAAGCT
ATTATTCGTATAGGATACTTTATACGAAGTTATTAAGTTATGGAGACCGGTGTGGCACGTGCGGACCGAG
CGGCCGCAGGAACCCCTAGTGATGGAGTTGGCCACTCCCTCTCTGCGCGCTCGCTCGCTCACTGAGGCCG
GGCGACCAAAGGTCGCCCGGCCTCAGTGAGCGAGCGAGCGCGCAGCTGCCTGCAGGGGCGCCTGATGCGG
TATTTTCTCCTTACGCATCTGTGCGGTATTTCACACCGCATA
[95 nt withheld, positions 4663-4757]
T
[46 nt withheld, positions 4759-4804]
C
[141 nt withheld, positions 4806-4946]
CCTTTGACGTTGGAGTCCACGTTCTTT
[37 nt withheld, positions 4974-5010]
ACTCTATCTCGGGCTATTCTTTTGATTTATAAGGGATTTTGCCGATTTCGGTCTATTGGTTAAAAAATGA
GCTGATTTAACAAAAATTTAACGCGAATTTTAACAAAATATTAACGTTTACAATTTTATGGTGCACTCTC
AGTACAATCTGCTCTGATGCCGCATAGTTAAGCCAGCCCCGACACCCGCCAACACCCGCTGACGCGCCCT
GACGGGCTTGTCTGCTCCCGGCATCCGCTTACAGACAAGCTGTGACCGTCTCCGGGAGCTGCATGTGTCA
GAGGTTTTCACCGTCATCACCGAAACGCGCGAGACGAAAGGGCCTCGTGATACGCCTATTTTTATAGGTT
AATGTCATGATAATAATGGTTTCTTAGACGTCAGGTGGCACTTTTCGGGGAAATGTGCGCGGAACCCCTA
TTTGTTTATTTTTCTAAATACATTCAAATATGTATCCGCTCATGAGACAATAACCCTGATAAATGCTTCA
ATAATATTGAAAAAGGAAGAGTATGAGTATTCAACATTTCCGTGTCGCCCTTATTCCCTTTTTTGCGGCA
TTTTGCCTTCCTGTTTTTGCTCACCCAGAAACGCTGGTGAAAGTAAAAGATGCTGAAGATCAGTTGGGTG
CACGAGTGGGTTACATCGAACTGGATCTCAACAGCGGTAAGATCCTTGAGAGTTTTCGCCCCGAAGAACG
TTTTCCAATGATGAGCACTTTTAAAGTTCTGCTATGTGGCGCGGTATTATCCCGTATTGACGCCGGGCAA
GAGCAACTCGGTCGCCGCATACACTATTCTCAGAATGACTTGGTTGAGTACTCACCAGTCACAGAAAAGC
ATCTTACGGATGGCATGACAGTAAGAGAATTATGCAGTGCTGCCATAACCATGAGTGATAACACTGCGGC
CAACTTACTTCTGACAACGATCGGAGGACCGAAGGAGCTAACCGCTTTTTTGCACAACATGGGGGATCAT
GTAACTCGCCTTGATCGTTGGGAACCGGAGCTGAATGAAGCCATACCAAACGACGAGCGTGACACCACGA
TGCCTGTAGCAATGGCAACAACGTTGCGCAAACTATTAACTGGCGAACTACTTACTCTAGCTTCCCGGCA
ACAATTAATAGACTGGATGGAGGCGGATAAAGTTGCAGGACCACTTCTGCGCTCGGCCCTTCCGGCTGGC
TGGTTTATTGCTGATAAATCTGGAGCCGGTGAGCGTGGGTCTCGCGGTATCATTGCAGCACTGGGGCCAG
ATGGTAAGCCCTCCCGTATCGTAGTTATCTACACGACGGGGAGTCAGGCAACTATGGATGAACGAAATAG
ACAGATCGCTGAGATAGGTGCCTCACTGATTAAGCATTGGTAACTGTCAGACCAAGTTTACTCATATATA
CTTTAGATTGATTTAAAACTTCATTTTTAATTTAAAAGGATCTAGGTGAAGATCCTTTTTGATAATCTCA
TGACCAAAATCCCTTAACGTGAGTTTTCGTTCCACTGAGCGTCAGACCCCGTAGAAAAGATCAAAGGATC
TTCTTGAGATCCTTTTTTTCTGCGCGTAATCTGCTGCTTGCAAACAAAAAAACCACCGCTACCAGCGGTG
GTTTGTTTGCCGGATCAAGAGCTACCAACTCTTTTTCCGAAGGTAACTGGCTTCAGCAGAGCGCAGATAC
CAAATACTGTTCTTCTAGTGTAGCCGTAGTTAGGCCACCACTTCAAGAACTCTGTAGCACCGCCTACATA
CCTCGCTCTGCTAATCCTGTTACCAGTGGCTGCTGCCAGTGGCGATAAGTCGTGTCTTACCGGGTTGGAC
TCAAGACGATAGTTACCGGATAAGGCGCAGCGGTCGGGCTGAACGGGGGGTTCGTGCACACAGCCCAGCT
TGGAGCGAACGACCTACACCGAACTGAGATACCTACAGCGTGAGCTATGAGAAAGCGCCACGCTTCCCGA
AGGGAGAAAGGCGGACAGGTATCCGGTAAGCGGCAGGGTCGGAACAGGAGAGCGCACGAGGGAGCTTCCA
GGGGGAAACGCCTGGTATCTTTATAGTCCTGTCGGGTTTCGCCACCTCTGACTTGAGCGTCGATTTTTGT
GATGCTCGTCAGGGGGGCGGAGCCTATGGAAAAACGCCAGCAACGCGGCCTTTTTACGGTTCCTGGCCTT
TTGCTGGCCTTTTGCTCACATGT
